>Addgene plasmid #237347 | pCMV_53BP1IEDI_AAAA_FLAG | addgene full sequence | sequence record 473449 | Addgene NGS Result
TCTTCTCCCTTCTCTTCCTCCACAGCAGGAGCAGATTCCACTGACATTCCCAGAACACTGCTTGTCCTGT
TTGGCTGAGGTAACTGCTCAATGACCTGACTGATGGAACCACATGTGTCCAAGTTAGAAGAATCCACAGG
GTCTGCAACCTTGTTTTCTTTCAAATGTTCATTGAACCCACTATTACCGTCTCCTCGTTCTTCTCCAGCT
GTTTGTTCAGGATTGGACACAACATCCAACACAGGATTTTCTTTGTGCGTCTGGAGATTAGGAAGGTGTC
GAGATAGCATACTGAAGTGAGAACCAGAATCATCCTCTAGAACCTGGCTTTCAGGCTGAGAATCTTCAAT
TATCAGGCAAGGAGTATCTTGCTGAGAGAAATCTGAATCCAACTGACTTCCAGTAGGGTCCATGGTGGCG
GAACCACCACCACCGGAACCACCACCACCGGAACCACCACCACCTTTATCATCATCATCTTTATAATCCC
CAGATCCTGGTACCTTGTCATCGTCGTCCTTGTAGTCCATGGTCTCGAGCGGCCGCCAGTGTGATGGATA
TCTGCAGAATTCCAGCACACTGGCGGCCGTTACTAGTGGATCCGAGCTCGGTACCAAGCTTGGGTCTCCC
TATAGTGAGTCGTATTAATTTCGATAAGCCAGTAAGCAGTGGGTTCTCTAGTTAGCCAGAGAGCTCTGCT
TATATAGACCTCCCACCGTACACGCCTACCGCCCATTTGCGTCAATGGGGCGGAGTTGTTACGACATTTT
GGAAAGTCCCGTTGATTTTGGTGCCAAAACAAACTCCCATTGACGTCAATGGGGTGGAGACTTGGAAATC
CCCGTGAGTCAAACCGCTATCCACGCCCATTGATGTACTGCCAAAACCGCATCACCATGGTAATAGCGAT
GACTAATACGTAGATGTACTGCCAAGTAGGAAAGTCCCATAAGGTCATGTACTGGGCATAATGCCAGGCG
GGCCATTTACCGTCATTGACGTCAATAGGGGGCGTACTTGGCATATGATACACTTGATGTACTGCCAAGT
GGGCAGTTTACCGTAAATACTCCACCCATTGACGTCAATGGAAAGTCCCTATTGGCGTTACTATGGGAAC
ATACGTCATTATTGACGTCAATGGGCGGGGGTCGTTGGGCGGTCAGCCAGGCGGGCCATTTACCGTAAGT
TATGTAACGCGGAACTCCATATATGGGCTATGAACTAATGACCCCGTAATTGATTACTATTAATAACTAG
TCAATAATCAATGTCAACGCGTATATCTGGCCCGTACATCGCGAAGCAGCGCAAAACGCCTAACCCTAAG
CAGATTCTTCATGCAATTGTCGGTCAAGCCTTGCCTTGTTGTAGCTTAAATTTTGCTCGCGCACTACTCA
GCGACCTCCAACACACAAGCAGGGAGCAGATACTGGCTTAACTATGCGGCATCAGAGCAGATTGTACTGA
GAGTGCACCATAGGGGATCGGGAGATCTCCCGATCCGTCGACGTCAGGTGGCACTTTTCGGGGAAATGTG
CGCGGAACCCCTATTTGTTTATTTTTCTAAATACATTCAAATATGTATCCGCTCATGAGACAATAACCCT
GATAAATGCTTCAATAATATTGAAAAAGGAAGAGTATGAGTATTCAACATTTCCGTGTCGCCCTTATTCC
CTTTTTTGCGGCATTTTGCCTTCCTGTTTTTGCTCACCCAGAAACGCTGGTGAAAGTAAAAGATGCTGAA
GATCAGTTGGGTGCACGAGTGGGTTACATCGAACTGGATCTCAACAGCGGTAAGATCCTTGAGAGTTTTC
GCCCCGAAGAACGTTTTCCAATGATGAGCACTTTTAAAGTTCTGCTATGTGGCGCGGTATTATCCCGTAT
TGACGCCGGGCAAGAGCAACTCGGTCGCCGCATACACTATTCTCAGAATGACTTGGTTGAGTACTCACCA
GTCACAGAAAAGCATCTTACGGATGGCATGACAGTAAGAGAATTATGCAGTGCTGCCATAACCATGAGTG
ATAACACTGCGGCCAACTTACTTCTGACAACGATCGGAGGACCGAAGGAGCTAACCGCTTTTTTGCACAA
CATGGGGGATCATGTAACTCGCCTTGATCGTTGGGAACCGGAGCTGAATGAAGCCATACCAAACGACGAG
CGTGACACCACGATGCCTGTAGCAATGGCAACAACGTTGCGCAAACTATTAACTGGCGAACTACTTACTC
TAGCTTCCCGGCAACAATTAATAGACTGGATGGAGGCGGATAAAGTTGCAGGACCACTTCTGCGCTCGGC
CCTTCCGGCTGGCTGGTTTATTGCTGATAAATCTGGAGCCGGTGAGCGTGGGTCTCGCGGTATCATTGCA
GCACTGGGGCCAGATGGTAAGCCCTCCCGTATCGTAGTTATCTACACGACGGGGAGTCAGGCAACTATGG
ATGAACGAAATAGACAGATCGCTGAGATAGGTGCCTCACTGATTAAGCATTGGTAACTGTCAGACCAAGT
TTACTCATATATACTTTAGATTGATTTAAAACTTCATTTTTAATTTAAAAGGATCTAGGTGAAGATCCTT
TTTGATAATCTCATGACCAAAATCCCTTAACGTGAGTTTTCGTTCCACTGAGCGTCAGACCCCGTAGAAA
AGATCAAAGGATCTTCTTGAGATCCTTTTTTTCTGCGCGTAATCTGCTGCTTGCAAACAAAAAAACCACC
GCTACCAGCGGTGGTTTGTTTGCCGGATCAAGAGCTACCAACTCTTTTTCCGAAGGTAACTGGCTTCAGC
AGAGCGCAGATACCAAATACTGTTCTTCTAGTGTAGCCGTAGTTAGGCCACCACTTCAAGAACTCTGTAG
CACCGCCTACATACCTCGCTCTGCTAATCCTGTTACCAGTGGCTGCTGCCAGTGGCGATAAGTCGTGTCT
TACCGGGTTGGACTCAAGACGATAGTTACCGGATAAGGCGCAGCGGTCGGGCTGAACGGGGGGTTCGTGC
ACACAGCCCAGCTTGGAGCGAACGACCTACACCGAACTGAGATACCTACAGCGTGAGCTATGAGAAAGCG
CCACGCTTCCCGAAGGGAGAAAGGCGGACAGGTATCCGGTAAGCGGCAGGGTCGGAACAGGAGAGCGCAC
GAGGGAGCTTCCAGGGGGAAACGCCTGGTATCTTTATAGTCCTGTCGGGTTTCGCCACCTCTGACTTGAG
CGTCGATTTTTGTGATGCTCGTCAGGGGGGCGGAGCCTATGGAAAAACGCCAGCAACGCGGCCTTTTTAC
GGTTCCTGGCCTTTTGCTGGCCTTTTGCTCACATGTTCTTTCCTGCGTTATCCCCTGATTCTGTGGATAA
CCGTATTACCGCCTTTGAGTGAGCTGATACCGCTCGCCGCAGCCGAACGACCGAGCGCAGCGAGTCAGTG
AGCGAGGAAGCGGAAGAGCGCCCAATACGCAAACCGCCTCTCCCCGCGCGTTGGCCGATTCATTAATGCA
GCTGGCACGACAGGTTTCCCGACTGGAAAGCGGGCAGTGAGCGCAACGCAATTAATGTGAGTTAGCTCAC
TCATTAGGCACCCCAGGCTTTACACTTTATGCTTCCGGCTCGTATGTTGTGTGGAATTGTGAGCGGATAA
CAATTTCACACAGGAAACAGCTATGACCATGATTACGCCAAGCTCTAGCTAGAGGTCGACGGTATACAGA
CATGATAAGATACATTGATGAGTTTGGACAAACCACAACTAGAATGCAGTGAAAAAAATGCTTTATTTGT
GAAATTTGTGATGCTATTGCTTTATTTGTAACCATTATAAGCTGCAATAAACAAGTTGGGGTGGGCGAAG
AACTCCAGCATGAGATCCCCGCGCTGGAGGATCATCCAGCCGGCGTCCCGGAAAACGATTCCGAAGCCCA
ACCTTTCATAGAAGGCGGCGGTGGAATCGAAATCTCGTGATGGCAGGTTGGGCGTCGCTTGGTCGGTCAT
TTCGAACCCCAGAGTCCCGCTCAGAAGAACTCGTCAAGAAGGCGATAGAAGGCGATGCGCTGCGAATCGG
GAGCGGCGATACCGTAAAGCACGAGGAAGCGGTCAGCCCATTCGCCGCCAAGCTCTTCAGCAATATCACG
GGTAGCCAACGCTATGTCCTGATAGCGGTCCGCCACACCCAGCCGGCCACAGTCGATGAATCCAGAAAAG
CGGCCATTTTCCACCATGATATTCGGCAAGCAGGCATCGCCATGGGTCACGACGAGATCCTCGCCGTCGG
GCATGCGCGCCTTGAGCCTGGCGAACAGTTCGGCTGGCGCGAGCCCCTGATGCTCTTCGTCCAGATCATC
CTGATCGACAAGACCGGCTTCCATCCGAGTACGTGCTCGCTCGATGCGATGTTTCGCTTGGTGGTCGAAT
GGGCAGGTAGCCGGATCAAGCGTATGCAGCCGCCGCATTGCATCAGCCATGATGGATACTTTCTCGGCAG
GAGCAAGGTGAGATGACAGGAGATCCTGCCCCGGCACTTCGCCCAATAGCAGCCAGTCCCTTCCCGCTTC
AGTGACAACGTCGAGCACAGCTGCGCAAGGAACGCCCGTCGTGGCCAGCCACGATAGCCGCGCTGCCTCG
TCCTGCAGTTCATTCAGGGCACCGGACAGGTCGGTCTTGACAAAAAGAACCGGGCGCCCCTGCGCTGACA
GCCGGAACACGGCGGCATCAGAGCAGCCGATTGTCTGTTGTGCCCAGTCATAGCCGAATAGCCTCTCCAC
CCAAGCGGCCGGAGAACCTGCGTGCAATCCATCTTGTTCAATCATGCGAAACGATCCTCATCCTGTCTCT
TGATCAGATCCGAAAATGGATATACAAGCTCCCGGGAGCTTTTTGCAAAAGCCTAGGCCTCCAAAAAAGC
CTCCTCACTACTTCTGGAATAGCTCAGAGGCAGAGGCGGCCTCGGCCTCTGCATAAATAAAAAAAATTAG
TCAGCCATGGGGCGGAGAATGGGCGGAACTGGGCGGAGTTAGGGGCGGGATGGGCGGAGTTAGGGGCGGG
ACTATGGTTGCTGACTAATTGAGATGCATGCTTTGCATACTTCTGCCTGCTGGGGAGCCTGGGGACTTTC
CACACCTGGTTGCTGACTAATTGAGATGCATGCTTTGCATACTTCTGCCTGCTGGGGAGCCTGGGGACTT
TCCACACCCTAACTGACACACATTCCACAGAATTAATTCGCGTTAAATTTTTGTTAAATCAGCTCATTTT
TTAACCAATAGGCCGAAATCGGCAAAATCCCTTATAAATCAAAAGAATAGACCGAGATAGGGT
[37 nt withheld, positions 5314-5350]
AAAGAACGTGGACTCCAACGTCAAAGG
[49 nt withheld, positions 5378-5426]
T
[91 nt withheld, positions 5428-5518]
G
[124 nt withheld, positions 5520-5643]
GGGGATACCCCCTAGAGCCCCAGCTGGTTCTTTCCGCCTCAGAAGCCATAGAGCCCACCGCATCCCCAGC
ATGCCTGCTATTGTCTTCCCAATCCTCCCCCTTGCTGTCCTGCCCCACCCCACCCCCCAGAATAGAATGA
CACCTACTCAGACAATGCGATGCAATTTCCTCATTTTATTAGGAAAGGACAGTGGGAGTGGCACCTTCCA
GGGTCAAGGAAGGCACGGGGGAGGGGCAAACAACAGATGGCTGGCAACTAGAAGGCACAGTCGAGGCTGA
TCAGCGAGCTCTAGCATTTAGGTGACACTATAGAATAGGGCCCTTA
[318 nt withheld, positions 5970-6287]
TTCACGGGGTTGCCAGTCCAGAATTCTTTGCTCCTCAAGGCTGTACCCAGCTGGCAACAGATAATTACGG
TAGTTCTGGAGCTGGTTGGCATGGCAACTATCATGGACCCAGACATGAGACACACAAGGAATCCCACTGG
CAAGGCACAGGAAGTACTTCCGGGTTCGACAATGCTGATCCGCAATTAGAAGACACTGGTAAGCTGTGTT
ACACTGGGCTTCATTGAAATCTTCAAGGATATAGCCAGCTCCTGCTCGAAGCTGGGATTCTGTATACTGC
TTGTTGAAAGGAGGAATTTCCAAAAATTCCTCCTCTTCTTCACTGCTTCCTGTAGGACCATCTGGCAGTT
TGGAGCGGCTGGCCAACTTGTCACTGGTTGTGGCCATGGTAAGGAGAAATGCGTAGCCCAGAAACAAGGT
CTTGTTGAGAGGCAAAGGCCCTCTCTGCTCTTCCAGGGCAGAGGGTTCACCGGTGTTGTCTCCACTCTCA
CAGGGGCTCACAAACTCTCCTGCCCCTACTGCACCAGGTTTTACTGTGGCAGACTTGCGACCTCGCTTGG
CAGGGGACCGTTCCTCTTCAGAAGTGATAAGTTTTCTTTTGCCTGAGAGAACTCCCATGGAGGCACGAGG
ACTTTCTGTGATCTTTCGGGTAGGGGTTGTGCTGCTGCTACTGGAGGCAGTAGGGGTGGCTGGGGAGCTG
ACGTTACTGCGCCGTTTCCGCTTCCCTTCCACCAAATTGTCTAAGCTGATATCTGCTGCCTTTGTAAGAG
GTGTTACTGCTTCATAGGGGCCAAGCCCATACTGCTCTCTCAGTCTGTTTCCTTGCTCCAAGGACAGGAT
GACAGCCATTCGCTTATACCACTTTCTTTGGCCTTCTTTTTCAATGCTGTAGTACAGTTCCCCAGACTCC
TTCCTATGTCCTTTCACCACTCCTGCACTGAAATACTCATCCTCCGAGAGGGCCGTCACTTCAGTGTCCA
GCGGGATGGGGTCACATAACAGAATGTCTTTGCCCAACACATCACATTCGTACCCATCATCAAAGAGCAA
TTTATACTTCCCAGCTCCGACATCTCGTGTGATTTTCCCAGAGTAAAAGTAGCCATTGGATGACCACTTG
GCTACAACACGGAGCCCTACAAAGCTATTTCCTGGAGAGGAGGCATCTAAGCCATCAGAAGGGCCAGCAG
CAGCCTGGAAAGGAATTTCTGGAGAGTCACTACGACGCAAAGCACCAGCACCCACATCTGTTCGTCTGGT
GGAGTCTGGCACTCGGGGCACGACACGGCTGAAGGATTTATCATCTGGTGACAAGTTAGGTGAAGCGGCC
GCTGCGCCCAAGGGGCCAGGCACAGCTGTTTCTCTGGTTCCAGTGGTCCGAGAAGGTGGGCGGCCCCTTC
GCCCACGCCCACGAGGCGTGACTGGAGCCTTCCCTCCCTGTCTGATGCCAAGGCCTGCATCACCATCCTC
CTCACACACTGGCGTCCCTGTCTGACTGACCCCTTTTCTAGGACTCAGTTTTCCTGGGCCTCCTCGGGAG
CTGGGTAAGGCAAAATCTGCGGGTTCTGTCCCGCTGGTTTTCCCTCTGAGTGGTCCGGCTCCTTTCCCTG
AGCTTCCACTGCTGTGCATAGCTGAGAGACTTGTCCCACTTGATGTGCGGTGTAAGCTGGATGCCTTGGA
GGAGAAGGAGCTGATATCCCCCAGGTCACCTGAGGAGCCCCCAGTCTGTGAAGGGGAAACTTCAGTTTCA
CACTCCTGACACTCTACAATTGGCTCTTCAGTCTCCTCAGTTACTTTTCTTTCTACTTCTGTTCCATCCA
CATAATACACATCTGTAATGACACGAGTGACAAGTGTGCGTACTTCCCGGATTGTTCTCATGTGACGATG
TAAGACATGGCCATGTGGAGGCTGAGGCATATCAAACTCTTCTTCTCCCTGGCTATGGAGCGACTCTGTA
TCATCCCCAGGAGCACTGACTGGTTTCTCACCACTCCCCCTCTCAGTCTGAACTGTGGCATCTTGCTTTC
CAAAGTTCTGGTCCACTGTACTGGTCCCCTGCTCACACACATTCTTTATAGTCTGGGTTGCTGCTGAAAC
AGTTTCTGGGACCCTCAAGGAACACTCCATGGTTTGGATTCCTATGTTATTTTGGCTGGGCCTTTCAATC
AAGGCCTTACTAGGATTTTCCTTATTAGTACTCCGTCCTTCTTTCTGGTCTTCTAGCACATCTGTCACCA
TTGCCTCTCCTTGAGGACTGGATGGCCCTTGTATGACCATCTTCTGGGAAGCAGGAGAAACAGGGTCCTT
GACAGGACTAATGGGCTTCATAGGCTGTTGACTCTGCCTGATTGTATGGTCACCCTCCAATTTTTCTTTC
TCCTCTTCTCCTTGAGAACTTGGAAAGTGGAGCAAGTTCCCCCTGATGGGTGTGGTGGGGGGATCCTCAC
TTCGAGCCTCATTCTCTTGCCTGGCTTCACAGATACAGCTCAACACAGACATGGTCTTCTGGGGACTGGC
AACAGACTCAGCAACAGCAGTAGATCCATTTTTTCTTTCACCAGTTGCAGGCTTTTCCAGGTTGAACTGC
AAAGACTCTTCACTCGCCTCAGTCTCAGGACTAACCAGTTTCATTCTTAGACATAATTTATCATCCACGT
CTGGGGCAGCCCCAGAATCCCCTTTTCCACTCCCAAGTATGGGATCATGGGTCTCCACCATGCTTTCAGA
CATGACATCACTGGTTGCTATGGTGCTTTCTGGATAGTTGCTAATACCAATAGGAGTACTGTGTCTCTTG
GGCTCCAATTTTAGGTGCCCAATAAGAGGTGGGGTTGCACCAGTCAATGGTGGGATGATATCACCTTCTT
TAGGCAAAGTGAAATGAAATGGGGTTTCACTAGAACTTTCACAGAAGCTTTGTGAGGCATGGGCAGAGGG
CTTCCCCAGCTTCTGGGCCTCTGCATCTGAGCTTAGCTGCTTTGCATTAGCCATTTTTGAGTCTTCTGTT
AATGAATTACTTGTTTTCTCCTGAGTTTGGGGCTGCTGCAACTCCTGGTCAAGTCTTAAAGGATCATCTG
CTCTCACTAAAGGTAAGGAAGGCTGTGAAGAATCTTGCTCTACAGGTTCTGTTTCTGCAGTCCCTGATTT
CAGATCTCCTTCATATTCTACACTCTTTTCTTCCTTGGTGTCTAATCTATTCTCAGCACATGGTTCTATT
TCTGGAGCAATATCCTCCCATGACTGGGAATCTGAGCACTTCTCCACTCCCTCCAAAGGTTCACAAGAAA
CATCAACTCTGGGAGATGGCTCTTTCACATCTACAATGACAACACTGGAGTCCTCTGAAGTAGCTTCTTC
CCAAGCTTCCTGTTCCTTATGTTCCAATTCTTGGTCAAGTATTGCCAACTTTTGAGGGGAATCAATACTA
ATCACACTGGTTTCAACTTCCATAGCTTCTGAGCATTCTTTTTTTGGCATTTCCTTTTGAAGACACAACC
CTTGGGACTGAGTTTCAGTCAGAGAAAGGTGCAACGGAACACTCTCCATATTTTCTTCTTTGAGTTCCTC
TCCTTGACTTTCACAAGGTGTCTCAGGGATTTCTTCCACCTCAGACCCTGAAGACCCCTCCTCTGGATGG
TGTTCTTTAATTTCCATAGCTTCCTCCTGATCTAACACACTAGAAAGTGCCTCAGATCGAGTAGCTGGTG
ACGGAACTGCCTGACTCCCCGAATCACAAGTGAGATCAATACAAACATCTTCTGCTACCGTTTCTTCTCT
GCCCTTGCAACCAGTGGCTAAAATACTAATGTCATCCCTGGTGTCTGTATCATCTCCCTTTGTTTTGTCA
TCATTCTGACTCAGTTGTACTTCACCATCCTGTGCTGGATTCATCAGGATACTATCATTTTCAGCAGGAA
CAAATTTAGAATTGAGAACTGGAGACATGGGTTCCGTATCCTCAATCTGTGTGTTTTCTCCATCTTCATC
AATTCTGTGAGAACTCAAGCTCTCCATCTTTGGGGACTGACTATATTCACTTGTAGAAAGCATCAACTTG
CAAGAATCCCCTGTCAAAGATAGCCCAAGATCCTCAGGGGAATTCTTTGGTTCAATCTCTGAAGTTTTAG
AACACTCAACTGTCAAAGATGAACTATGCATATCTCCATCTTTCTTCCCATCATTTGATTGTTCTTCCAG
ACTTGGGGAAGGAATAAAAATGTCATGAGAAAACTGAGGCTGGGATGGGATAGGAAGTGACCCAGGAGGG
AAGACTGGTGTGCTCTGAGATATTGGTGTTGAGGCTTGTGGTGATACAGTGGACTCAGGCAGGAGAGGGG
GGTTTTCTAACTCCACTGGTTCACCACTTTGAAGTTTCTTCTGAAAAGGCTCTCCTCCTTCTTCAGATAA
CACTGACGTGTCCATTGGCTTATCTTGTCTCCCTTCTTGCTCTGTGGGACTGCTAGGAACGATAAAAGGA
GTAGATCGGAAAGCATCAGGAGAAGGAGCAACAAGATCTGAAGAATTCGTGGAAAGACTGTCCTGAACAA
GGGACCTCTGACCAGAGAGCTGCAGGAGATGCAGAGTGGTGGCAGGAGTGGAAGCCAAAGAACACCCACC
TTCCTCCCTTGAAGGAGTAGAGCAACCATCAGAAGATACTGTTTTATTGCTCTGGTCAAACAAGTCTTCC
TGAGTTGACAAAACCTCAGGCTCTGGTGACTTCTGAATCTGCAGTCCACTTTCCATAAGTTCTTGTGCAG
ACAACTGTTCTTTTGCTTCCATAGCAGCAACAGATGCTTTGGGGCTAAAAGGCATGTCCTCTGACCTTGC
AGGTGGTGGATTTTGCTCTTTTACAACATGTACATCCTTACTGGGCTGTGCTGTCACAGGGATGTCCTTG
CTGGACTGTTCTGCTATGGGGATATCTTCGTTGGACTGTTCTTCATGCTTAATTGCAGTATTAGCATCCA
CATCAGACAGCCTGGTATAACCAGAGTTGGTGGTTACTGATTGTAGCTGCTCTTTGTCCACTTCATATGG
CACAGTATTTTCCTCAACATCCTGGCTCTGGGAGAGTTCCAGAACCCCAAAACCCAACTGTGATGAGGCA
GTATCTTCAGCACCAAGGGAATGTGTAGTATTGCCTGAAGTATCTTCTTCCTTCTCTTTCTCCTTCTGTT
CCAAC
Features (pLannotate 1.2.2; 22 found; start..end, strand, type, name):
    504..524     -  CDS            FLAG (fragment): FLAG® epitope tag, followed by an enterokinase cleavage site
    629..647     -  promoter       T7 promoter: promoter for bacteriophage T7 RNA polymerase
    663..696     -  LTR            5' LTR (truncated) (fragment): truncated 5' long terminal repeat (LTR) from HIV-1
    692..895     -  promoter       CMV promoter: human cytomegalovirus (CMV) immediate early promoter
    896..1275    -  enhancer       CMV enhancer: human cytomegalovirus immediate early enhancer
   1430..1482    +  misc_feature   bom (fragment): basis of mobility region from pBR322
   1541..1645    +  promoter       AmpR promoter: bla
   1646..2506    +  CDS            AmpR: β-lactamase; bla; confers resistance to ampicillin, carbenicillin, and related antibiotics
   2677..3265    +  rep_origin     ori: high-copy-number ColE1/pMB1/pBR322/pUC origin of replication
   3448..3540    +  CDS            lacI (fragment): lac repressor; lacI; The lac repressor binds to the lac operator to inhibit transcription in E. coli. This inhibition can be relieved by adding lactose or isopropyl-β-D-thiogalactopyranoside (IPTG).
   3553..3574    +  protein_bind   CAP binding site: CAP binding activates transcription in the presence of cAMP. E. coli catabolite activator protein
   3589..3619    +  promoter       lac promoter: promoter for the E. coli lac operon
   3623..3645    +  protein_bind   lac operator (fragment): The lac repressor binds to the lac operator to inhibit transcription in E. coli. This inhibition can be relieved by adding lactose or isopropyl-β-D-thiogalactopyranoside (IPTG). lac repressor encoded by lacI
   3716..3837    -  polyA_signal   SV40 poly(A) signal: SV40 polyadenylation signal
   3832..3990    -  CDS            ble (fragment): BLE_KLEPN - Experimental evidence at protein level: Swiss-Prot protein existence level 1. Binding protein with a strong affinity to the bleomycin family of antibiotics. Binds to CL990; an antimitotic-antibiotic compound. From Klebsiella pneumoniae.
   4014..4805    -  CDS            neo: KKA2_KLEPN - Also known as kan, nptII. Experimental evidence at protein level: Swiss-Prot protein existence level 1. Resistance to kanamycin, neomycin, paromomycin, ribostamycin, butirosin and gentamicin B. From Klebsiella pneumoniae.
   4872..5201    -  promoter       SV40 promoter: SV40 enhancer and early promoter
   5215..5643    -  rep_origin     f1 ori (sequence partly withheld): f1 bacteriophage origin of replication; arrow indicates direction of (+) strand synthesis
   5664..5685    -  promoter       SV40 promoter (fragment): SV40 enhancer and early promoter
   5689..5913    -  polyA_signal   bGH poly(A) signal: bovine growth hormone polyadenylation signal
   5939..5957    +  promoter       SP6 promoter: promoter for bacteriophage SP6 RNA polymerase
   5970..413     -  CDS            TP53BP1 (across the origin) (sequence partly withheld): TP53B_HUMAN - Experimental evidence at protein level: Swiss-Prot protein existence level 1. Double-strand break (DSB) repair protein involved in response to DNA damage, telomere dynamics and class-switch recombination (CSR) during antibody genesis (PubMed:12364621, PubMed:22553214, PubMed:23333306, PubMed:17190600, PubMed:21144835, PubMed:28241136). Plays a key role in the repair of double-strand DNA breaks (DSBs) in response to DNA damage by promoting non-homologous end joining (NHEJ)- mediated repair of DSBs and specifically counteracting the function of the homologous recombination (HR) rep
