[The description below was written by a language model from this plasmid's Addgene catalogue record and pLannotate feature annotations shown in this document.]
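Description:
pCMV_53BP1IEDI_AAAA_FLAG is a mammalian expression plasmid of about 11.5 kb, built on a pCMV backbone, for transient overexpression of a mutant form of human 53BP1 (TP53BP1). The plasmid is maintained in E. coli through a high-copy ColE1/pUC-type origin and selected with ampicillin via the β-lactamase gene. An f1 phage origin is also present, along with remnants of lac regulatory sequence (a lacI fragment, CAP site, lac promoter and operator) that are carried over from the backbone.

The expression cassette lies on the reverse strand and consists of the human cytomegalovirus immediate-early enhancer and promoter, a T7 promoter, a FLAG epitope tag, the TP53BP1 coding sequence (annotated across the sequence origin), and the bovine growth hormone polyadenylation signal. An SP6 promoter sits at the distal end of the insert. The FLAG tag lies upstream of the open reading frame, consistent with the catalogue entry describing an N-terminal tag, and allows detection or immunoprecipitation of the exogenous protein. The insert carries the mutation designated IEDI_AAAA, which by its name suggests an IEDI motif changed to four alanines; the record does not give the residue positions or state the functional consequence.

A second cassette contains the SV40 enhancer/early promoter driving the neomycin/kanamycin phosphotransferase gene, followed by a ble fragment and the SV40 poly(A) signal. This would in principle permit G418 selection in mammalian cells, although the stated purpose is transient expression. 53BP1 is a double-strand break repair factor that promotes non-homologous end joining and counteracts homologous recombination, so the construct is suited to comparing this mutant's behaviour in DNA damage response studies.
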