Addgene plasmid #237347: pCMV_53BP1IEDI_AAAA_FLAG
Purpose: transient overexpression in mammalian cells
Depositing lab: Michele Pagano. Depositing organization: NYU Grossman School of Medicine.
Backbone
  Vector backbone: pCMV
  Vector type: Mammalian Expression
Growth in bacteria
  Bacterial resistance: Ampicillin, 100 μg/mL
  Growth temperature: 37°C
  Growth strain: DH5alpha
  Copy number: High Copy
Gene/Insert
  Gene/Insert name: 53BP1
  Species: H. sapiens (human)
  Mutation: IEDI_AAAA
  Entrez Gene: TP53BP1 (a.k.a. 53BP1, TDRD30, p202, p53BP1)
  Promoter: CMV
  Tag / fusion protein: FLAG (N terminal on insert)
  Cloning method: Restriction Enzyme; 5′ cloning site Unknown (unknown if destroyed)
Terms and licenses: Academic/Nonprofit Terms; Industry Terms: Not Available to Industry
How to cite: pCMV_53BP1IEDI_AAAA_FLAG was a gift from Michele Pagano (Addgene plasmid # 237347 ; http://n2t.net/addgene:237347 ; RRID:Addgene_237347)
