>Addgene plasmid #237347 | pCMV_53BP1IEDI_AAAA_FLAG | depositor partial sequence | sequence record 466132 | pCMV_53BP1IEDI_AAAA_FLAG sequence 6435 bps
AAAAACCAGAAAGTTAACTGGTAAGTTTAGTCTTTTTGTCTTTTATTTCAGGTCCCGGATCCGGTGGTGG
TGCAAATCAAAGAACTGCTCCTCAGTGGATGTTGCCTTTACTTCTAGGCCTGTACGGAAGTGTTACTTCT
GCTCTAAAAGCTGCGGAATTGTACCCGCGGGCCCACCATGTGGCTAGCGTTTAAACTTAAGCTTACCATG
GACTACAAGGACGACGATGACAAGGTACCAGGATCTGGGGATTATAAAGATGATGATGATAAAGGGTCGG
CCGCCAGCCTTATGGCCATGGAGGCCCGAATTCGGTCGACAATGGACCCTACTGGAAGTCAGTTGGATTC
AGATTTCTCTCAGCAAGATACTCCTTGCCTGATAATTGAAGATTCTCAGCCTGAAAGCCAGGTTCTAGAG
GATGATTCTGGTTCTCACTTCAGTATGCTATCTCGACACCTTCCTAATCTCCAGACGCACAAAGAAAATC
CTGTGTTGGATGTTGTGTCCAATCCTGAACAAACAGCTGGAGAAGAACGAGGAGACGGTAATAGTGGGTT
CAATGAACATTTGAAAGAAAACAAGGTTGCAGACCCTGTGGATTCTTCTAACTTGGACACATGTGGTTCC
ATCAGTCAGGTCATTGAGCAGTTACCTCAGCCAAACAGGACAAGCAGTGTTCTGGGAATGTCAGTGGAAT
CTGCTCCTGCTGTGGAGGAAGAGAAGGGAGAAGAGTTGGAACAGAAGGAGAAAGAGAAGGAAGAAGATAC
TTCAGGCAATACTACACATTCCCTTGGTGCTGAAGATACTGCCTCATCACAGTTGGGTTTTGGGGTTCTG
GAACTCTCCCAGAGCCAGGATGTTGAGGAAAATACTGTGCCATATGAAGTGGACAAAGAGCAGCTACAAT
CAGTAACCACCAACTCTGGTTATACCAGGCTGTCTGATGTGGATGCTAATACTGCAATTAAGCATGAAGA
ACAGTCCAACGAAGATATCCCCATAGCAGAACAGTCCAGCAAGGACATCCCTGTGACAGCACAGCCCAGT
AAGGATGTACATGTTGTAAAAGAGCAAAATCCACCACCTGCAAGGTCAGAGGACATGCCTTTTAGCCCCA
AAGCATCTGTTGCTGCTATGGAAGCAAAAGAACAGTTGTCTGCACAAGAACTTATGGAAAGTGGACTGCA
GATTCAGAAGTCACCAGAGCCTGAGGTTTTGTCAACTCAGGAAGACTTGTTTGACCAGAGCAATAAAACA
GTATCTTCTGATGGTTGCTCTACTCCTTCAAGGGAGGAAGGTGGGTGTTCTTTGGCTTCCACTCCTGCCA
CCACTCTGCATCTCCTGCAGCTCTCTGGTCAGAGGTCCCTTGTTCAGGACAGTCTTTCCACGAATTCTTC
AGATCTTGTTGCTCCTTCTCCTGATGCTTTCCGATCTACTCCTTTTATCGTTCCTAGCAGTCCCACAGAG
CAAGAAGGGAGACAAGATAAGCCAATGGACACGTCAGTGTTATCTGAAGAAGGAGGAGAGCCTTTTCAGA
AGAAACTTCAAAGTGGTGAACCAGTGGAGTTAGAAAACCCCCCTCTCCTGCCTGAGTCCACTGTATCACC
ACAAGCCTCAACACCAATATCTCAGAGCACACCAGTCTTCCCTCCTGGGTCACTTCCTATCCCATCCCAG
CCTCAGTTTTCTCATGACATTTTTATTCCTTCCCCAAGTCTGGAAGAACAATCAAATGATGGGAAGAAAG
ATGGAGATATGCATAGTTCATCTTTGACAGTTGAGTGTTCTAAAACTTCAGAGATTGAACCAAAGAATTC
CCCTGAGGATCTTGGGCTATCTTTGACAGGGGATTCTTGCAAGTTGATGCTTTCTACAAGTGAATATAGT
CAGTCCCCAAAGATGGAGAGCTTGAGTTCTCACAGAATTGATGAAGATGGAGAAAACACACAGATTGAGG
ATACGGAACCCATGTCTCCAGTTCTCAATTCTAAATTTGTTCCTGCTGAAAATGATAGTATCCTGATGAA
TCCAGCACAGGATGGTGAAGTACAACTGAGTCAGAATGATGACAAAACAAAGGGAGATGATACAGACACC
AGGGATGACATTAGTATTTTAGCCACTGGTTGCAAGGGCAGAGAAGAAACGGTAGCAGAAGATGTTTGTA
TTGATCTCACTTGTGATTCGGGGAGTCAGGCAGTTCCGTCACCAGCTACTCGATCTGAGGCACTTTCTAG
TGTGTTAGATCAGGAGGAAGCTATGGAAATTAAAGAACACCATCCAGAGGAGGGGTCTTCAGGGTCTGAG
GTGGAAGAAATCCCTGAGACACCTTGTGAAAGTCAAGGAGAGGAACTCAAAGAAGAAAATATGGAGAGTG
TTCCGTTGCACCTTTCTCTGACTGAAACTCAGTCCCAAGGGTTGTGTCTTCAAAAGGAAATGCCAAAAAA
AGAATGCTCAGAAGCTATGGAAGTTGAAACCAGTGTGATTAGTATTGATTCCCCTCAAAAGTTGGCAATA
CTTGACCAAGAATTGGAACATAAGGAACAGGAAGCTTGGGAAGAAGCTACTTCAGAGGACTCCAGTGTTG
TCATTGTAGATGTGAAAGAGCCATCTCCCAGAGTTGATGTTTCTTGTGAACCTTTGGAGGGAGTGGAGAA
GTGCTCAGATTCCCAGTCATGGGAGGATATTGCTCCAGAAATAGAACCATGTGCTGAGAATAGATTAGAC
ACCAAGGAAGAAAAGAGTGTAGAATATGAAGGAGATCTGAAATCAGGGACTGCAGAAACAGAACCTGTAG
AGCAAGATTCTTCACAGCCTTCCTTACCTTTAGTGAGAGCAGATGATCCTTTAAGACTTGACCAGGAGTT
GCAGCAGCCCCAAACTCAGGAGAAAACAAGTAATTCATTAACAGAAGACTCAAAAATGGCTAATGCAAAG
CAGCTAAGCTCAGATGCAGAGGCCCAGAAGCTGGGGAAGCCCTCTGCCCATGCCTCACAAAGCTTCTGTG
AAAGTTCTAGTGAAACCCCATTTCATTTCACTTTGCCTAAAGAAGGTGATATCATCCCACCATTGACTGG
TGCAACCCCACCTCTTATTGGGCACCTAAAATTGGAGCCCAAGAGACACAGTACTCCTATTGGTATTAGC
AACTATCCAGAAAGCACCATAGCAACCAGTGATGTCATGTCTGAAAGCATGGTGGAGACCCATGATCCCA
TACTTGGGAGTGGAAAAGGGGATTCTGGGGCTGCCCCAGACGTGGATGATAAATTATGTCTAAGAATGAA
ACTGGTTAGTCCTGAGACTGAGGCGAGTGAAGAGTCTTTGCAGTTCAACCTGGAAAAGCCTGCAACTGGT
GAAAGAAAAAATGGATCTACTGCTGTTGCTGAGTCTGTTGCCAGTCCCCAGAAGACCATGTCTGTGTTGA
GCTGTATCTGTGAAGCCAGGCAAGAGAATGAGGCTCGAAGTGAGGATCCCCCCACCACACCCATCAGGGG
GAACTTGCTCCACTTTCCAAGTTCTCAAGGAGAAGAGGAGAAAGAAAAATTGGAGGGTGACCATACAATC
AGGCAGAGTCAACAGCCTATGAAGCCCATTAGTCCTGTCAAGGACCCTGTTTCTCCTGCTTCCCAGAAGA
TGGTCATACAAGGGCCATCCAGTCCTCAAGGAGAGGCAATGGTGACAGATGTGCTAGAAGACCAGAAAGA
AGGACGGAGTACTAATAAGGAAAATCCTAGTAAGGCCTTGATTGAAAGGCCCAGCCAAAATAACATAGGA
ATCCAAACCATGGAGTGTTCCTTGAGGGTCCCAGAAACTGTTTCAGCAGCAACCCAGACTATAAAGAATG
TGTGTGAGCAGGGGACCAGTACAGTGGACCAGAACTTTGGAAAGCAAGATGCCACAGTTCAGACTGAGAG
GGGGAGTGGTGAGAAACCAGTCAGTGCTCCTGGGGATGATACAGAGTCGCTCCATAGCCAGGGAGAAGAA
GAGTTTGATATGCCTCAGCCTCCACATGGCCATGTCTTACATCGTCACATGAGAACAATCCGGGAAGTAC
GCACACTTGTCACTCGTGTCATTACAGATGTGTATTATGTGGATGGAACAGAAGTAGAAAGAAAAGTAAC
TGAGGAGACTGAAGAGCCAATTGTAGAGTGTCAGGAGTGTGAAACTGAAGTTTCCCCTTCACAGACTGGG
GGCTCCTCAGGTGACCTGGGGGATATCAGCTCCTTCTCCTCCAAGGCATCCAGCTTACACCGCACATCAA
GTGGGACAAGTCTCTCAGCTATGCACAGCAGTGGAAGCTCAGGGAAAGGAGCCGGACCACTCAGAGGGAA
AACCAGCGGGACAGAACCCGCAGATTTTGCCTTACCCAGCTCCCGAGGAGGCCCAGGAAAACTGAGTCCT
AGAAAAGGGGTCAGTCAGACAGGGACGCCAGTGTGTGAGGAGGATGGTGATGCAGGCCTTGGCATCAGAC
AGGGAGGGAAGGCTCCAGTCACGCCTCGTGGGCGTGGGCGAAGGGGCCGCCCACCTTCTCGGACCACTGG
AACCAGAGAAACAGCTGTGCCTGGCCCCTTGGGCGCAGCGGCCGCTTCACCTAACTTGTCACCAGATGAT
AAATCCTTCAGCCGTGTCGTGCCCCGAGTGCCAGACTCCACCAGACGAACAGATGTGGGTGCTGGTGCTT
TGCGTCGTAGTGACTCTCCAGAAATTCCTTTCCAGGCTGCTGCTGGCCCTTCTGATGGCTTAGATGCCTC
CTCTCCAGGAAATAGCTTTGTAGGGCTCCGTGTTGTAGCCAAGTGGTCATCCAATGGCTACTTTTACTCT
GGGAAAATCACACGAGATGTCGGAGCTGGGAAGTATAAATTGCTCTTTGATGATGGGTACGAATGTGATG
TGTTGGGCAAAGACATTCTGTTATGTGACCCCATCCCGCTGGACACTGAAGTGACGGCCCTCTCGGAGGA
TGAGTATTTCAGTGCAGGAGTGGTGAAAGGACATAGGAAGGAGTCTGGGGAACTGTACTACAGCATTGAA
AAAGAAGGCCAAAGAAAGTGGTATAAGCGAATGGCTGTCATCCTGTCCTTGGAGCAAGGAAACAGACTGA
GAGAGCAGTATGGGCTTGGCCCCTATGAAGCAGTAACACCTCTTACAAAGGCAGCAGATATCAGCTTAGA
CAATTTGGTGGAAGGGAAGCGGAAACGGCGCAGTAACGTCAGCTCCCCAGCCACCCCTACTGCCTCCAGT
AGCAGCAGCACAACCCCTACCCGAAAGATCACAGAAAGTCCTCGTGCCTCCATGGGAGTTCTCTCAGGCA
AAAGAAAACTTATCACTTCTGAAGAGGAACGGTCCCCTGCCAAGCGAGGTCGCAAGTCTGCCACAGTAAA
ACCTGGTGCAGTAGGGGCAGGAGAGTTTGTGAGCCCCTGTGAGAGTGGAGACAACACCGGTGAACCCTCT
GCCCTGGAAGAGCAGAGAGGGCCTTTGCCTCTCAACAAGACCTTGTTTCTGGGCTACGCATTTCTCCTTA
CCATGGCCACAACCAGTGACAAGTTGGCCAGCCGCTCCAAACTGCCAGATGGTCCTACAGGAAGCAGTGA
AGAAGAGGAGGAATTTTTGGAAATTCCTCCTTTCAACAAGCAGTATACAGAATCCCAGCTTCGAGCAGGA
GCTGGCTATATCCTTGAAGATTTCAATGAAGCCCAGTGTAACACAGCTTACCAGTGTCTTCTAATTGCGG
ATCAGCATTGTCGAACCCGGAAGTACTTCCTGTGCCTTGCCAGTGGGATTCCTTGTGTGTCTCATGTCTG
GGTCCATGATAGTTGCCATGCCAACCAGCTCCAGAACTACCGTAATTATCTGTTGCCAGCTGGGTACAGC
CTTGAGGAGCAAAGAATTCTGGACTGGCAACCCCGTGAA
[318 nt withheld, positions 5920-6237]
TAAGGTACCGCGGCCGCGGGGATCCAGACATGATAAGATACATTGATGAGTTTGGACAAACCACAACTAG
AATGCAGTGAAAAAAATGCTTTATTTGTGAAATTTGTGATGCTATTGCTTTATTTGTAACCATTATAAGC
TGCAATAAACAAGTTAACAACAACAATTGCATTCATTTTATGTTTCAGGTTCAGGGGG
